Addgene plasmid #110151: pSKB3-SaGGR-F219L (JBEI-7186)
Purpose: pSKB3 with TEV-cleavable, N-terminal His-tagged SaGGR-F219L mutant gene
Depositing lab: Jay Keasling. Depositing organization: Lawrence Berkeley National Laboratory. Publication: Constructing tailored isoprenoid products by structure-guided modification of geranylgeranyl reductase. Kung Y, McAndrew RP, Xie X, Liu CC, Pereira JH, Adams PD, Keasling JD. Structure. 2014 Jul 8;22(7):1028-36. doi: 10.1016/j.str.2014.05.007. Epub 2014 Jun 19. PubMed 24954619.
Backbone
  Vector backbone: pSKB3
  Vector type: Bacterial Expression
Growth in bacteria
  Bacterial resistance: Kanamycin, 50 μg/mL
  Growth temperature: 37°C
  Growth strain: DH10B
  Copy number: High Copy
Gene/Insert
  Gene/Insert name: GGR (alt name: geranylgeranyl reductase)
  Species: Sulfolobus acidocaldarius
  Mutation: SaGGR-F219L mutant gene
  Promoter: T7
  Tag / fusion protein: TEV-cleavable His-tag (N terminal on insert)
  Cloning method: Restriction Enzyme; 5′ cloning site unknown (unknown if destroyed); 3′ cloning site unknown (unknown if destroyed)
  Sequencing primers: 5′ unknown
Terms and licenses: Academic/Nonprofit Terms; Industry Terms: Not Available to Industry
How to cite: pSKB3-SaGGR-F219L (JBEI-7186) was a gift from Jay Keasling (Addgene plasmid # 110151 ; http://n2t.net/addgene:110151 ; RRID:Addgene_110151)
