[The description below was written by a language model from this plasmid's Addgene catalogue record and pLannotate feature annotations shown in this document.]
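Description:
pSKB3-SaGGR-F219L (JBEI-7186) is a bacterial expression plasmid of about 6.7 kb, built on the pSKB3 backbone, for producing a point mutant of geranylgeranyl reductase (GGR) from the archaeon Sulfolobus acidocaldarius in E. coli. It replicates from a ColE1/pMB1-type origin accompanied by the pBR322 bom site and the rop gene. The catalogue lists it as high copy, although Rop normally moderates copy number. Selection is by kanamycin through an aph(3')-Ia cassette, and an f1 origin is also present. Short tetracycline-resistance fragments and a predicted E. coli ORF appear to be non-functional remnants of the pBR322 lineage.

The expression cassette follows the familiar T7/lac layout: a T7 promoter immediately followed by a lac operator, the phage T7 gene 10 ribosome binding site, the coding region and a T7 terminator. A plasmid-borne lacI gene supplies the repressor. Transcription therefore depends on a host providing T7 RNA polymerase and is relieved by IPTG. The roughly 1.36 kb GGR open reading frame carries the F219L substitution and is fused at its N terminus to a His tag removable with TEV protease. The annotation picks this up only as a short tag fragment upstream of the gene. A His-tag fragment and a T7 gene 10-derived fragment are also annotated downstream of the insert; the record does not say whether they are translated, and they may simply be vector sequence beyond the stop codon.

GGR hydrogenates the double bonds of isoprenoid chains in archaeal membrane lipid biosynthesis. This mutant belongs to a structure-guided engineering effort to tailor the enzyme's isoprenoid products, so the plasmid is suited to overexpression and affinity purification for biochemical or structural work. The depositor and sequencing-derived records differ by a few nucleotides but show the same feature set.
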