Features (pLannotate 1.2.2; 20 found; start..end, strand, type, name):
      1..19      +  promoter       T7 promoter: promoter for bacteriophage T7 RNA polymerase
     20..44      +  protein_bind   lac operator: The lac repressor binds to the lac operator to inhibit transcription in E. coli. This inhibition can be relieved by adding lactose or isopropyl-β-D-thiogalactopyranoside (IPTG). lac repressor encoded by lacI
     59..81      +  RBS            RBS: efficient ribosome binding site from bacteriophage T7 gene 10 (Olins and Rangwala, 1989)
    100..116     +  CDS            capTEV™ (fragment): composite tag for in vivo biotinylation, TEV protease cleavage, and 6xHis tagging
    169..1524    +  CDS            GGR_SULAC: Experimental evidence at protein level: Swiss-Prot protein existence level 1. Is involved in the reduction of 2,3- digeranylgeranylglycerophospholipids (unsaturated archaeols) into 2,3- diphytanylglycerophospholipids (saturated archaeols) in the biosynthesis of archaeal membrane lipids. Catalyzes the formation of archaetidic acid (2,3-di-O-phytanyl-sn-glyceryl phosphate) from 2,3-di- O-geranylgeranylglyceryl phosphate (DGGGP) via the hydrogenation of each double bond of the isoprenoid chains. Is not active with NADPH or NADH as an electron donor; the physiological reducing agent is unknown. Is
   1573..1590    +  CDS            9xHis (fragment): 9xHis affinity tag
   1600..1649    +  CDS            SET1 (fragment): solubility-enhancement tag derived from T7 phage gene 10B
   1657..1704    +  terminator     T7 terminator: transcription terminator for bacteriophage T7 RNA polymerase
   1741..2196    +  rep_origin     f1 ori (sequence partly withheld): f1 bacteriophage origin of replication; arrow indicates direction of (+) strand synthesis
   2223..2280    +  promoter       AmpR promoter (fragment): bla
   2289..3104    -  CDS            KanR: aminoglycoside phosphotransferase; aph(3')-Ia; confers resistance to kanamycin in bacteria or G418 (Geneticin®) in eukaryotes
   3226..3814    +  rep_origin     ori: high-copy-number ColE1/pMB1/pBR322/pUC origin of replication
   4000..4142    -  misc_feature   bom: basis of mobility region from pBR322
   4244..4435    -  CDS            rop: Rop protein, which maintains plasmids at low copy number; rop
   4452..4832    +  CDS            YPB1_ECOLX: Protein predicted: Swiss-Prot protein existence level 4. From Escherichia coli.
   4904..5195    -  CDS            TcR (fragment): tetracycline efflux protein; tet; confers resistance to tetracycline
   5210..5231    -  protein_bind   CAP binding site: CAP binding activates transcription in the presence of cAMP. E. coli catabolite activator protein
   5244..6326    -  CDS            lacI: lac repressor; lacI; The lac repressor binds to the lac operator to inhibit transcription in E. coli. This inhibition can be relieved by adding lactose or isopropyl-β-D-thiogalactopyranoside (IPTG).
   6327..6404    -  promoter       lacI promoter: lacI
   6412..6691    -  CDS            TcR (fragment): tetracycline efflux protein; tet; confers resistance to tetracycline
>Addgene plasmid #110151 | pSKB3-SaGGR-F219L (JBEI-7186) | depositor full sequence | sequence record 207267 | pSKB3-SaGGR-F219L (JBEI-7186) sequence 6712 bps
TAATACGACTCACTATAGGGGAATTGTGAGCGGATAACAATTCCCCTCTAGAAATAATTTTGTTTAACTT
TAAGAAGGAGATATACCATGGGCAGCAGCCATCATCATCATCATCACGATTACGATATCCCAACGACCGA
AAACCTTTACTTCCAGGGCCAATGGCATATGAAGGAACTTAAATATGACGTTCTGATAATCGGAGGAGGT
TTTGCTGGTTCTTCAGCTGCTTACCAATTATCACGAAGAGGTCTTAAAATATTATTAGTAGATAGCAAAC
CGTGGAACAGGATAGGAGACAAACCTTGTGGAGATGCAGTAAGTAAGGCTCATTTTGATAAGTTAGGTAT
GCCTTATCCTAAAGGTGAAGAGTTAGAAAATAAAATAAATGGAATAAAGCTTTACAGCCCTGATATGCAG
ACAGTATGGACAGTAAATGGAGAGGGTTTTGAACTAAATGCCCCACTATATAATCAAAGAGTTCTTAAAG
AGGCACAGGATAGAGGAGTCGAAATATGGGATTTGACAACAGCAATGAAACCCATATTTGAAGATGGTTA
TGTAAAAGGAGCAGTCCTCTTTAATAGAAGAACCAATGAGGAACTTACAGTATACTCTAAGGTAGTTGTT
GAGGCTACAGGATATTCAAGAAGTTTCAGAAGTAAACTACCACCTGAATTACCCATAACCGAAGATCTAG
ATGATAAGGATGCAGACGTAGCGTACAGAGAGGTTCTACTAACTAAGGAAGATATAGAGGACCATGACTA
CTTGAGAATATTCATAGATCAAGAGACATCTCCAGGCGGTTATTGGTGGTACCTGCCTAAAGGGAAGAAC
AAAGTCAATGTCGGTCTTGGAATTCAGGGCGGTATGGGATACCCAAGCATTCATGAGTATTATAAAAAAT
ATCTAGATAAGTATGCACCTGATGTGGATAAAAGTAAATTATTGGTTAAAGGAGGTGCATTGGTTCCCAC
CAGAAGACCGTTATATACAATGGCATGGAACGGTATAATAGTTATAGGAGATTCAGGGTTTACTGTAAAT
CCTGTTCATGGCGGAGGAAAAGGTTCAGCCATGATATCTGGATATTGTGCAGCGAAAGCTATACTTTCAG
CTTTTGAGACAGGAGATTTCTCAGCTTCAGGATTATGGGACATGAACATTTGCTATGTAAATGAGTATGG
AGCAAAACAAGCCAGCCTAGACATATTTAGGAGGTTCCTTCAGAAACTTAGTAATGACGACATAAACTAT
GGAATGAAGAAGAAGATTATAAAAGAAGAGGATCTGCTGGAAGCAAGTGAAAAAGGAGATCTTCACTTGT
CTGTTGCTGATAAGGCAATGAGAGTAATCTCTGGTTTAGGCAGACCCTCTTTATTATTCAAGCTAAAGGC
GGTTGCAGAGTCTATGAAGAAAATAAAGGAATTATATCTGAATTATCCAAGATCCCCCTCATCTTTAGGT
AGTTGGAGAAGAGAAGTTGACAATGTTCTAACAGAGTTTAACAAAAGTTTAAGTTAGGATCCGAATTCGA
GCTCCGTCGACAAGCTTGCGGCCGCACTCGAGCACCACCACCACCACCACTGAGATCCGGCTGCTAACAA
AGCCCGAAAGGAAGCTGAGTTGGCTGCTGCCACCGCTGAGCAATAACTAGCATAACCCCTTGGGGCCTCT
AAACGGGTCTTGAGGGGTTTTTTGCTGAAAGGAGGAACTATATCCGGATTGGCGAATGGG
[124 nt withheld, positions 1741-1864]
C
[91 nt withheld, positions 1866-1956]
A
[49 nt withheld, positions 1958-2006]
CCTTTGACGTTGGAGTCCACGTTCTTT
[37 nt withheld, positions 2034-2070]
ACCCTATCTCGGTCTATTCTTTTGATTTATAAGGGATTTTGCCGATTTCGGCCTATTGGTTAAAAAATGA
GCTGATTTAACAAAAATTTAACGCGAATTTTAACAAAATATTAACGTTTACAATTTCAGGTGGCACTTTT
CGGGGAAATGTGCGCGGAACCCCTATTTGTTTATTTTTCTAAATACATTCAAATATGTATCCGCTCATGA
ATTAATTCTTAGAAAAACTCATCGAGCATCAAATGAAACTGCAATTTATTCATATCAGGATTATCAATAC
CATATTTTTGAAAAAGCCGTTTCTGTAATGAAGGAGAAAACTCACCGAGGCAGTTCCATAGGATGGCAAG
ATCCTGGTATCGGTCTGCGATTCCGACTCGTCCAACATCAATACAACCTATTAATTTCCCCTCGTCAAAA
ATAAGGTTATCAAGTGAGAAATCACCATGAGTGACGACTGAATCCGGTGAGAATGGCAAAAGTTTATGCA
TTTCTTTCCAGACTTGTTCAACAGGCCAGCCATTACGCTCGTCATCAAAATCACTCGCATCAACCAAACC
GTTATTCATTCGTGATTGCGCCTGAGCGAGACGAAATACGCGATCGCTGTTAAAAGGACAATTACAAACA
GGAATCGAATGCAACCGGCGCAGGAACACTGCCAGCGCATCAACAATATTTTCACCTGAATCAGGATATT
CTTCTAATACCTGGAATGCTGTTTTCCCGGGGATCGCAGTGGTGAGTAACCATGCATCATCAGGAGTACG
GATAAAATGCTTGATGGTCGGAAGAGGCATAAATTCCGTCAGCCAGTTTAGTCTGACCATCTCATCTGTA
ACATCATTGGCAACGCTACCTTTGCCATGTTTCAGAAACAACTCTGGCGCATCGGGCTTCCCATACAATC
GATAGATTGTCGCACCTGATTGCCCGACATTATCGCGAGCCCATTTATACCCATATAAATCAGCATCCAT
GTTGGAATTTAATCGCGGCCTAGAGCAAGACGTTTCCCGTTGAATATGGCTCATAACACCCCTTGTATTA
CTGTTTATGTAAGCAGACAGTTTTATTGTTCATGACCAAAATCCCTTAACGTGAGTTTTCGTTCCACTGA
GCGTCAGACCCCGTAGAAAAGATCAAAGGATCTTCTTGAGATCCTTTTTTTCTGCGCGTAATCTGCTGCT
TGCAAACAAAAAAACCACCGCTACCAGCGGTGGTTTGTTTGCCGGATCAAGAGCTACCAACTCTTTTTCC
GAAGGTAACTGGCTTCAGCAGAGCGCAGATACCAAATACTGTCCTTCTAGTGTAGCCGTAGTTAGGCCAC
CACTTCAAGAACTCTGTAGCACCGCCTACATACCTCGCTCTGCTAATCCTGTTACCAGTGGCTGCTGCCA
GTGGCGATAAGTCGTGTCTTACCGGGTTGGACTCAAGACGATAGTTACCGGATAAGGCGCAGCGGTCGGG
CTGAACGGGGGGTTCGTGCACACAGCCCAGCTTGGAGCGAACGACCTACACCGAACTGAGATACCTACAG
CGTGAGCTATGAGAAAGCGCCACGCTTCCCGAAGGGAGAAAGGCGGACAGGTATCCGGTAAGCGGCAGGG
TCGGAACAGGAGAGCGCACGAGGGAGCTTCCAGGGGGAAACGCCTGGTATCTTTATAGTCCTGTCGGGTT
TCGCCACCTCTGACTTGAGCGTCGATTTTTGTGATGCTCGTCAGGGGGGCGGAGCCTATGGAAAAACGCC
AGCAACGCGGCCTTTTTACGGTTCCTGGCCTTTTGCTGGCCTTTTGCTCACATGTTCTTTCCTGCGTTAT
CCCCTGATTCTGTGGATAACCGTATTACCGCCTTTGAGTGAGCTGATACCGCTCGCCGCAGCCGAACGAC
CGAGCGCAGCGAGTCAGTGAGCGAGGAAGCGGAAGAGCGCCTGATGCGGTATTTTCTCCTTACGCATCTG
TGCGGTATTTCACACCGCATATATGGTGCACTCTCAGTACAATCTGCTCTGATGCCGCATAGTTAAGCCA
GTATACACTCCGCTATCGCTACGTGACTGGGTCATGGCTGCGCCCCGACACCCGCCAACACCCGCTGACG
CGCCCTGACGGGCTTGTCTGCTCCCGGCATCCGCTTACAGACAAGCTGTGACCGTCTCCGGGAGCTGCAT
GTGTCAGAGGTTTTCACCGTCATCACCGAAACGCGCGAGGCAGCTGCGGTAAAGCTCATCAGCGTGGTCG
TGAAGCGATTCACAGATGTCTGCCTGTTCATCCGCGTCCAGCTCGTTGAGTTTCTCCAGAAGCGTTAATG
TCTGGCTTCTGATAAAGCGGGCCATGTTAAGGGCGGTTTTTTCCTGTTTGGTCACTGATGCCTCCGTGTA
AGGGGGATTTCTGTTCATGGGGGTAATGATACCGATGAAACGAGAGAGGATGCTCACGATACGGGTTACT
GATGATGAACATGCCCGGTTACTGGAACGTTGTGAGGGTAAACAACTGGCGGTATGGATGCGGCGGGACC
AGAGAAAAATCACTCAGGGTCAATGCCAGCGCTTCGTTAATACAGATGTAGGTGTTCCACAGGGTAGCCA
GCAGCATCCTGCGATGCAGATCCGGAACATAATGGTGCAGGGCGCTGACTTCCGCGTTTCCAGACTTTAC
GAAACACGGAAACCGAAGACCATTCATGTTGTTGCTCAGGTCGCAGACGTTTTGCAGCAGCAGTCGCTTC
ACGTTCGCTCGCGTATCGGTGATTCATTCTGCTAACCAGTAAGGCAACCCCGCCAGCCTAGCCGGGTCCT
CAACGACAGGAGCACGATCATGCGCACCCGTGGGGCCGCCATGCCGGCGATAATGGCCTGCTTCTCGCCG
AAACGTTTGGTGGCGGGACCAGTGACGAAGGCTTGAGCGAGGGCGTGCAAGATTCCGAATACCGCAAGCG
ACAGGCCGATCATCGTCGCGCTCCAGCGAAAGCGGTCCTCGCCGAAAATGACCCAGAGCGCTGCCGGCAC
CTGTCCTACGAGTTGCATGATAAAGAAGACAGTCATAAGTGCGGCGACGATAGTCATGCCCCGCGCCCAC
CGGAAGGAGCTGACTGGGTTGAAGGCTCTCAAGGGCATCGGTCGAGATCCCGGTGCCTAATGAGTGAGCT
AACTTACATTAATTGCGTTGCGCTCACTGCCCGCTTTCCAGTCGGGAAACCTGTCGTGCCAGCTGCATTA
ATGAATCGGCCAACGCGCGGGGAGAGGCGGTTTGCGTATTGGGCGCCAGGGTGGTTTTTCTTTTCACCAG
TGAGACGGGCAACAGCTGATTGCCCTTCACCGCCTGGCCCTGAGAGAGTTGCAGCAAGCGGTCCACGCTG
GTTTGCCCCAGCAGGCGAAAATCCTGTTTGATGGTGGTTAACGGCGGGATATAACATGAGCTGTCTTCGG
TATCGTCGTATCCCACTACCGAGATATCCGCACCAACGCGCAGCCCGGACTCGGTAATGGCGCGCATTGC
GCCCAGCGCCATCTGATCGTTGGCAACCAGCATCGCAGTGGGAACGATGCCCTCATTCAGCATTTGCATG
GTTTGTTGAAAACCGGACATGGCACTCCAGTCGCCTTCCCGTTCCGCTATCGGCTGAATTTGATTGCGAG
TGAGATATTTATGCCAGCCAGCCAGACGCAGACGCGCCGAGACAGAACTTAATGGGCCCGCTAACAGCGC
GATTTGCTGGTGACCCAATGCGACCAGATGCTCCACGCCCAGTCGCGTACCGTCTTCATGGGAGAAAATA
ATACTGTTGATGGGTGTCTGGTCAGAGACATCAAGAAATAACGCCGGAACATTAGTGCAGGCAGCTTCCA
CAGCAATGGCATCCTGGTCATCCAGCGGATAGTTAATGATCAGCCCACTGACGCGTTGCGCGAGAAGATT
GTGCACCGCCGCTTTACAGGCTTCGACGCCGCTTCGTTCTACCATCGACACCACCACGCTGGCACCCAGT
TGATCGGCGCGAGATTTAATCGCCGCGACAATTTGCGACGGCGCGTGCAGGGCCAGACTGGAGGTGGCAA
CGCCAATCAGCAACGACTGTTTGCCCGCCAGTTGTTGTGCCACGCGGTTGGGAATGTAATTCAGCTCCGC
CATCGCCGCTTCCACTTTTTCCCGCGTTTTCGCAGAAACGTGGCTGGCCTGGTTCACCACGCGGGAAACG
GTCTGATAAGAGACACCGGCATACTCTGCGACATCGTATAACGTTACTGGTTTCACATTCACCACCCTGA
ATTGACTCTCTTCCGGGCGCTATCATGCCATACCGCGAAAGGTTTTGCGCCATTCGATGGTGTCCGGGAT
CTCGACGCTCTCCCTTATGCGACTCCTGCATTAGGAAGCAGCCCAGTAGTAGGTTGAGGCCGTTGAGCAC
CGCCGCCGCAAGGAATGGTGCATGCAAGGAGATGGCGCCCAACAGTCCCCCGGCCACGGGGCCTGCCACC
ATACCCACGCCGAAACAAGCGCTCATGAGCCCGAAGTGGCGAGCCCGATCTTCCCCATCGGTGATGTCGG
CGATATAGGCGCCAGCAACCGCACCTGTGGCGCCGGTGATGCCGGCCACGATGCGTCCGGCGTAGAGGAT
CGAGATCTCGATCCCGCGAAAT
