Features (pLannotate 1.2.2; 20 found; start..end, strand, type, name):
    995..1072    -  promoter       lacI promoter: lacI
   1080..1359    -  CDS            TcR (fragment): tetracycline efflux protein; tet; confers resistance to tetracycline
   1381..1399    +  promoter       T7 promoter: promoter for bacteriophage T7 RNA polymerase
   1400..1424    +  protein_bind   lac operator: The lac repressor binds to the lac operator to inhibit transcription in E. coli. This inhibition can be relieved by adding lactose or isopropyl-β-D-thiogalactopyranoside (IPTG). lac repressor encoded by lacI
   1439..1461    +  RBS            RBS: efficient ribosome binding site from bacteriophage T7 gene 10 (Olins and Rangwala, 1989)
   1480..1496    +  CDS            capTEV™ (fragment): composite tag for in vivo biotinylation, TEV protease cleavage, and 6xHis tagging
   1549..2904    +  CDS            GGR_SULAC: Experimental evidence at protein level: Swiss-Prot protein existence level 1. Is involved in the reduction of 2,3- digeranylgeranylglycerophospholipids (unsaturated archaeols) into 2,3- diphytanylglycerophospholipids (saturated archaeols) in the biosynthesis of archaeal membrane lipids. Catalyzes the formation of archaetidic acid (2,3-di-O-phytanyl-sn-glyceryl phosphate) from 2,3-di- O-geranylgeranylglyceryl phosphate (DGGGP) via the hydrogenation of each double bond of the isoprenoid chains. Is not active with NADPH or NADH as an electron donor; the physiological reducing agent is unknown. Is
   2953..2970    +  CDS            9xHis (fragment): 9xHis affinity tag
   2980..3029    +  CDS            SET1 (fragment): solubility-enhancement tag derived from T7 phage gene 10B
   3037..3084    +  terminator     T7 terminator: transcription terminator for bacteriophage T7 RNA polymerase
   3121..3549    +  rep_origin     f1 ori (sequence partly withheld): f1 bacteriophage origin of replication; arrow indicates direction of (+) strand synthesis
   3602..3659    +  promoter       AmpR promoter (fragment): bla
   3668..4483    -  CDS            KanR: aminoglycoside phosphotransferase; aph(3')-Ia; confers resistance to kanamycin in bacteria or G418 (Geneticin®) in eukaryotes
   4605..5193    +  rep_origin     ori: high-copy-number ColE1/pMB1/pBR322/pUC origin of replication
   5379..5518    -  misc_feature   bom: basis of mobility region from pBR322
   5620..5811    -  CDS            rop: Rop protein, which maintains plasmids at low copy number; rop
   5828..6208    +  CDS            YPB1_ECOLX: Protein predicted: Swiss-Prot protein existence level 4. From Escherichia coli.
   6280..6571    -  CDS            TcR (fragment): tetracycline efflux protein; tet; confers resistance to tetracycline
   6586..6607    -  protein_bind   CAP binding site: CAP binding activates transcription in the presence of cAMP. E. coli catabolite activator protein
   6620..994     -  CDS            lacI (across the origin): lac repressor; lacI; The lac repressor binds to the lac operator to inhibit transcription in E. coli. This inhibition can be relieved by adding lactose or isopropyl-β-D-thiogalactopyranoside (IPTG).
>Addgene plasmid #110151 | pSKB3-SaGGR-F219L (JBEI-7186) | addgene full sequence | sequence record 212817 | Addgene NGS Result
GCGCCAGGGTGGTTTTTCTTTTCACCAGTGAGACGGGCAACAGCTGATTGCCCTTCACCGCCTGGCCCTG
AGAGAGTTGCAGCAAGCGGTCCACGCTGGTTTGCCCCAGCAGGCGAAAATCCTGTTTGATGGTGGTTAAC
GGCGGGATATAACATGAGCTGTCTTCGGTATCGTCGTATCCCACTACCGAGATATCCGCACCAACGCGCA
GCCCGGACTCGGTAATGGCGCGCATTGCGCCCAGCGCCATCTGATCGTTGGCAACCAGCATCGCAGTGGG
AACGATGCCCTCATTCAGCATTTGCATGGTTTGTTGAAAACCGGACATGGCACTCCAGTCGCCTTCCCGT
TCCGCTATCGGCTGAATTTGATTGCGAGTGAGATATTTATGCCAGCCAGCCAGACGCAGACGCGCCGAGA
CAGAACTTAATGGGCCCGCTAACAGCGCGATTTGCTGGTGACCCAATGCGACCAGATGCTCCACGCCCAG
TCGCGTACCGTCTTCATGGGAGAAAATAATACTGTTGATGGGTGTCTGGTCAGAGACATCAAGAAATAAC
GCCGGAACATTAGTGCAGGCAGCTTCCACAGCAATGGCATCCTGGTCATCCAGCGGATAGTTAATGATCA
GCCCACTGACGCGTTGCGCGAGAAGATTGTGCACCGCCGCTTTACAGGCTTCGACGCCGCTTCGTTCTAC
CATCGACACCACCACGCTGGCACCCAGTTGATCGGCGCGAGATTTAATCGCCGCGACAATTTGCGACGGC
GCGTGCAGGGCCAGACTGGAGGTGGCAACGCCAATCAGCAACGACTGTTTGCCCGCCAGTTGTTGTGCCA
CGCGGTTGGGAATGTAATTCAGCTCCGCCATCGCCGCTTCCACTTTTTCCCGCGTTTTCGCAGAAACGTG
GCTGGCCTGGTTCACCACGCGGGAAACGGTCTGATAAGAGACACCGGCATACTCTGCGACATCGTATAAC
GTTACTGGTTTCACATTCACCACCCTGAATTGACTCTCTTCCGGGCGCTATCATGCCATACCGCGAAAGG
TTTTGCGCCATTCGATGGTGTCCGGGATCTCGACGCTCTCCCTTATGCGACTCCTGCATTAGGAAGCAGC
CCAGTAGTAGGTTGAGGCCGTTGAGCACCGCCGCCGCAAGGAATGGTGCATGCAAGGAGATGGCGCCCAA
CAGTCCCCCGGCCACGGGGCCTGCCACCATACCCACGCCGAAACAAGCGCTCATGAGCCCGAAGTGGCGA
GCCCGATCTTCCCCATCGGTGATGTCGGCGATATAGGCGCCAGCAACCGCACCTGTGGCGCCGGTGATGC
CGGCCACGATGCGTCCGGCGTAGAGGATCGAGATCTCGATCCCGCGAAATTAATACGACTCACTATAGGG
GAATTGTGAGCGGATAACAATTCCCCTCTAGAAATAATTTTGTTTAACTTTAAGAAGGAGATATACCATG
GGCAGCAGCCATCATCATCATCATCACGATTACGATATCCCAACGACCGAAAACCTTTACTTCCAGGGCC
AATGGCATATGAAGGAACTTAAATATGACGTTCTGATAATCGGAGGAGGTTTTGCTGGTTCTTCAGCTGC
TTACCAATTATCACGAAGAGGTCTTAAAATATTATTAGTAGATAGCAAACCGTGGAACAGGATAGGAGAC
AAACCTTGTGGAGATGCAGTAAGTAAGGCTCATTTTGATAAGTTAGGTATGCCTTATCCTAAAGGTGAAG
AGTTAGAAAATAAAATAAATGGAATAAAGCTTTACAGCCCTGATATGCAGACAGTATGGACAGTAAATGG
AGAGGGTTTTGAACTAAATGCCCCACTATATAATCAAAGAGTTCTTAAAGAGGCACAGGATAGAGGAGTC
GAAATATGGGATTTGACAACAGCAATGAAACCCATATTTGAAGATGGTTATGTAAAAGGAGCAGTCCTCT
TTAATAGAAGAACCAATGAGGAACTTACAGTATACTCTAAGGTAGTTGTTGAGGCTACAGGATATTCAAG
AAGTTTCAGAAGTAAACTACCACCTGAATTACCCATAACCGAAGATCTAGATGATAAGGATGCAGACGTA
GCGTACAGAGAGGTTCTACTAACTAAGGAAGATATAGAGGACCATGACTACTTGAGAATATTCATAGATC
AAGAGACATCTCCAGGCGGTTATTGGTGGTACCTGCCTAAAGGGAAGAACAAAGTCAATGTCGGTCTTGG
AATTCAGGGCGGTATGGGATACCCAAGCATTCATGAGTATTATAAAAAATATCTAGATAAGTATGCACCT
GATGTGGATAAAAGTAAATTATTGGTTAAAGGAGGTGCATTGGTTCCCACCAGAAGACCGTTATATACAA
TGGCATGGAACGGTATAATAGTTATAGGAGATTCAGGGTTTACTGTAAATCCTGTTCATGGCGGAGGAAA
AGGTTCAGCCATGATATCTGGATATTGTGCAGCGAAAGCTATACTTTCAGCTTTTGAGACAGGAGATTTC
TCAGCTTCAGGATTATGGGACATGAACATTTGCTATGTAAATGAGTATGGAGCAAAACAAGCCAGCCTAG
ACATATTTAGGAGGTTCCTTCAGAAACTTAGTAATGACGACATAAACTATGGAATGAAGAAGAAGATTAT
AAAAGAAGAGGATCTGCTGGAAGCAAGTGAAAAAGGAGATCTTCACTTGTCTGTTGCTGATAAGGCAATG
AGAGTAATCTCTGGTTTAGGCAGACCCTCTTTATTATTCAAGCTAAAGGCGGTTGCAGAGTCTATGAAGA
AAATAAAGGAATTATATCTGAATTATCCAAGATCCCCCTCATCTTTAGGTAGTTGGAGAAGAGAAGTTGA
CAATGTTCTAACAGAGTTTAACAAAAGTTTAAGTTAGGATCCGAATTCGAGCTCCGTCGACAAGCTTGCG
GCCGCACTCGAGCACCACCACCACCACCACTGAGATCCGGCTGCTAACAAAGCCCGAAAGGAAGCTGAGT
TGGCTGCTGCCACCGCTGAGCAATAACTAGCATAACCCCTTGGGGCCTCTAAACGGGTCTTGAGGGGTTT
TTTGCTGAAAGGAGGAACTATATCCGGATTGGCGAATGGG
[124 nt withheld, positions 3121-3244]
C
[91 nt withheld, positions 3246-3336]
A
[49 nt withheld, positions 3338-3386]
CCTTTGACGTTGGAGTCCACGTTCTTT
[37 nt withheld, positions 3414-3450]
ACCCTATCTCGGTCTATTCTTTTGATTTATAAGGGATTTTGCCGATTTCGGCCTATTGGTTAAAAAATGA
GCTGATTTAACAAAAATTTAACGCGAATTTTAACAAAATATTAACGCTTACAATTTAGGTGGCACTTTTC
GGGGAAATGTGCGCGGAACCCCTATTTGTTTATTTTTCTAAATACATTCAAATATGTATCCGCTCATGAA
TTAATTCTTAGAAAAACTCATCGAGCATCAAATGAAACTGCAATTTATTCATATCAGGATTATCAATACC
ATATTTTTGAAAAAGCCGTTTCTGTAATGAAGGAGAAAACTCACCGAGGCAGTTCCATAGGATGGCAAGA
TCCTGGTATCGGTCTGCGATTCCGACTCGTCCAACATCAATACAACCTATTAATTTCCCCTCGTCAAAAA
TAAGGTTATCAAGTGAGAAATCACCATGAGTGACGACTGAATCCGGTGAGAATGGCAAAAGTTTATGCAT
TTCTTTCCAGACTTGTTCAACAGGCCAGCCATTACGCTCGTCATCAAAATCACTCGCATCAACCAAACCG
TTATTCATTCGTGATTGCGCCTGAGCGAGACGAAATACGCGATCGCTGTTAAAAGGACAATTACAAACAG
GAATCGAATGCAACCGGCGCAGGAACACTGCCAGCGCATCAACAATATTTTCACCTGAATCAGGATATTC
TTCTAATACCTGGAATGCTGTTTTCCCGGGGATCGCAGTGGTGAGTAACCATGCATCATCAGGAGTACGG
ATAAAATGCTTGATGGTCGGAAGAGGCATAAATTCCGTCAGCCAGTTTAGTCTGACCATCTCATCTGTAA
CATCATTGGCAACGCTACCTTTGCCATGTTTCAGAAACAACTCTGGCGCATCGGGCTTCCCATACAATCG
ATAGATTGTCGCACCTGATTGCCCGACATTATCGCGAGCCCATTTATACCCATATAAATCAGCATCCATG
TTGGAATTTAATCGCGGCCTAGAGCAAGACGTTTCCCGTTGAATATGGCTCATAACACCCCTTGTATTAC
TGTTTATGTAAGCAGACAGTTTTATTGTTCATGACCAAAATCCCTTAACGTGAGTTTTCGTTCCACTGAG
CGTCAGACCCCGTAGAAAAGATCAAAGGATCTTCTTGAGATCCTTTTTTTCTGCGCGTAATCTGCTGCTT
GCAAACAAAAAAACCACCGCTACCAGCGGTGGTTTGTTTGCCGGATCAAGAGCTACCAACTCTTTTTCCG
AAGGTAACTGGCTTCAGCAGAGCGCAGATACCAAATACTGTCCTTCTAGTGTAGCCGTAGTTAGGCCACC
ACTTCAAGAACTCTGTAGCACCGCCTACATACCTCGCTCTGCTAATCCTGTTACCAGTGGCTGCTGCCAG
TGGCGATAAGTCGTGTCTTACCGGGTTGGACTCAAGACGATAGTTACCGGATAAGGCGCAGCGGTCGGGC
TGAACGGGGGGTTCGTGCACACAGCCCAGCTTGGAGCGAACGACCTACACCGAACTGAGATACCTACAGC
GTGAGCTATGAGAAAGCGCCACGCTTCCCGAAGGGAGAAAGGCGGACAGGTATCCGGTAAGCGGCAGGGT
CGGAACAGGAGAGCGCACGAGGGAGCTTCCAGGGGGAAACGCCTGGTATCTTTATAGTCCTGTCGGGTTT
CGCCACCTCTGACTTGAGCGTCGATTTTTGTGATGCTCGTCAGGGGGGCGGAGCCTATGGAAAAACGCCA
GCAACGCGGCCTTTTTACGGTTCCTGGCCTTTTGCTGGCCTTTTGCTCACATGTTCTTTCCTGCGTTATC
CCCTGATTCTGTGGATAACCGTATTACCGCCTTTGAGTGAGCTGATACCGCTCGCCGCAGCCGAACGACC
GAGCGCAGCGAGTCAGTGAGCGAGGAAGCGGAAGAGCGCCTGATGCGGTATTTTCTCCTTACGCATCTGT
GCGGTATTTCACACCGCAATGGTGCACTCTCAGTACAATCTGCTCTGATGCCGCATAGTTAAGCCAGTAT
ACACTCCGCTATCGCTACGTGACTGGGTCATGGCTGCGCCCCGACACCCGCCAACACCCGCTGACGCGCC
CTGACGGGCTTGTCTGCTCCCGGCATCCGCTTACAGACAAGCTGTGACCGTCTCCGGGAGCTGCATGTGT
CAGAGGTTTTCACCGTCATCACCGAAACGCGCGAGGCAGCTGCGGTAAAGCTCATCAGCGTGGTCGTGAA
GCGATTCACAGATGTCTGCCTGTTCATCCGCGTCCAGCTCGTTGAGTTTCTCCAGAAGCGTTAATGTCTG
GCTTCTGATAAAGCGGGCCATGTTAAGGGCGGTTTTTTCCTGTTTGGTCACTGATGCCTCCGTGTAAGGG
GGATTTCTGTTCATGGGGGTAATGATACCGATGAAACGAGAGAGGATGCTCACGATACGGGTTACTGATG
ATGAACATGCCCGGTTACTGGAACGTTGTGAGGGTAAACAACTGGCGGTATGGATGCGGCGGGACCAGAG
AAAAATCACTCAGGGTCAATGCCAGCGCTTCGTTAATACAGATGTAGGTGTTCCACAGGGTAGCCAGCAG
CATCCTGCGATGCAGATCCGGAACATAATGGTGCAGGGCGCTGACTTCCGCGTTTCCAGACTTTACGAAA
CACGGAAACCGAAGACCATTCATGTTGTTGCTCAGGTCGCAGACGTTTTGCAGCAGCAGTCGCTTCACGT
TCGCTCGCGTATCGGTGATTCATTCTGCTAACCAGTAAGGCAACCCCGCCAGCCTAGCCGGGTCCTCAAC
GACAGGAGCACGATCATGCGCACCCGTGGGGCCGCCATGCCGGCGATAATGGCCTGCTTCTCGCCGAAAC
GTTTGGTGGCGGGACCAGTGACGAAGGCTTGAGCGAGGGCGTGCAAGATTCCGAATACCGCAAGCGACAG
GCCGATCATCGTCGCGCTCCAGCGAAAGCGGTCCTCGCCGAAAATGACCCAGAGCGCTGCCGGCACCTGT
CCTACGAGTTGCATGATAAAGAAGACAGTCATAAGTGCGGCGACGATAGTCATGCCCCGCGCCCACCGGA
AGGAGCTGACTGGGTTGAAGGCTCTCAAGGGCATCGGTCGAGATCCCGGTGCCTAATGAGTGAGCTAACT
TACATTAATTGCGTTGCGCTCACTGCCCGCTTTCCAGTCGGGAAACCTGTCGTGCCAGCTGCATTAATGA
ATCGGCCAACGCGCGGGGAGAGGCGGTTTGCGTATTGG
